>Addgene plasmid #106844 | gh183 | addgene full sequence | sequence record 242928 | Addgene NGS Result
GAGGGCCTATTTCCCATGATTCCTTCATATTTGCATATACGATACAAGGCTGTTAGAGAGATAATTGGAA
TTAATTTGACTGTAAACACAAAGATATTAGTACAAAATACGTGACGTAGAAAGTAATAATTTCTTGGGTA
GTTTGCAGTTTTAAAATTATGTTTTAAAATGGACTATCATATGCTTACCGTAACTTGAAAGTATTTCGAT
TTCTTGGCTTTATATATCTTGTGGAAAGGACGAAACACCGTCTGCCCCTTCAGCCCGCAGTTTTAGAGCT
AGAAATAGCAAGTTAAAATAAGGCTAGTCCGTTATCAACTTGAAAAAGTGGCACCGAGTCGGTGCTTTTA
TTGGTACCTGGAGCACAAGACTGGCCTCATGGGCCTTCCGCTCACTGCCCGCTTTCCAGTCGGGAAACCT
GTCGTGCCAGCTGCATTAACATGGTCATAGCTGTTTCCTTGCGTATTGGGCGCTCTCCGCTTCCTCGCTC
ACTGACTCGCTGCGCTCGGTCGTTCGGGTAAAGCCTGGGGTGCCTAATGAGCAAAAGGCCAGCAAAAGGC
CAGGAACCGTAAAAAGGCCGCGTTGCTGGCGTTTTTCCATAGGCTCCGCCCCCCTGACGAGCATCACAAA
AATCGACGCTCAAGTCAGAGGTGGCGAAACCCGACAGGACTATAAAGATACCAGGCGTTTCCCCCTGGAA
GCTCCCTCGTGCGCTCTCCTGTTCCGACCCTGCCGCTTACCGGATACCTGTCCGCCTTTCTCCCTTCGGG
AAGCGTGGCGCTTTCTCATAGCTCACGCTGTAGGTATCTCAGTTCGGTGTAGGTCGTTCGCTCCAAGCTG
GGCTGTGTGCACGAACCCCCCGTTCAGCCCGACCGCTGCGCCTTATCCGGTAACTATCGTCTTGAGTCCA
ACCCGGTAAGACACGACTTATCGCCACTGGCAGCAGCCACTGGTAACAGGATTAGCAGAGCGAGGTATGT
AGGCGGTGCTACAGAGTTCTTGAAGTGGTGGCCTAACTACGGCTACACTAGAAGAACAGTATTTGGTATC
TGCGCTCTGCTGAAGCCAGTTACCTTCGGAAAAAGAGTTGGTAGCTCTTGATCCGGCAAACAAACCACCG
CTGGTAGCGGTGGTTTTTTTGTTTGCAAGCAGCAGATTACGCGCAGAAAAAAAGGATCTCAAGAAGATCC
TTTGATCTTTTCTACGGGGTCTGACGCTCAGTGGAACGAAAACTCACGTTAAGGGATTTTGGTCATGAGA
TTATCAAAAAGGATCTTCACCTAGATCCTTTTAAATTAAAAATGAAGTTTTAAATCAATCTAAAGTATAT
ATGAGTAAACTTGGTCTGACAGTTACCAATGCTTAATCAGTGAGGCACCTATCTCAGCGATCTGTCTATT
TCGTTCATCCATAGTTGCCTGACTCCCCGTCGTGTAGATAACTACGATACGGGAGGGCTTACCATCTGGC
CCCAGTGCTGCAATGATACCGCGAGAACCACGCTCACCGGCTCCAGATTTATCAGCAATAAACCAGCCAG
CCGGAAGGGCCGAGCGCAGAAGTGGTCCTGCAACTTTATCCGCCTCCATCCAGTCTATTAATTGTTGCCG
GGAAGCTAGAGTAAGTAGTTCGCCAGTTAATAGTTTGCGCAACGTTGTTGCCATTGCTACAGGCATCGTG
GTGTCACGCTCGTCGTTTGGTATGGCTTCATTCAGCTCCGGTTCCCAACGATCAAGGCGAGTTACATGAT
CCCCCATGTTGTGCAAAAAAGCGGTTAGCTCCTTCGGTCCTCCGATCGTTGTCAGAAGTAAGTTGGCCGC
AGTGTTATCACTCATGGTTATGGCAGCACTGCATAATTCTCTTACTGTCATGCCATCCGTAAGATGCTTT
TCTGTGACTGGTGAGTACTCAACCAAGTCATTCTGAGAATAGTGTATGCGGCGACCGAGTTGCTCTTGCC
CGGCGTCAATACGGGATAATACCGCGCCACATAGCAGAACTTTAAAAGTGCTCATCATTGGAAAACGTTC
TTCGGGGCGAAAACTCTCAAGGATCTTACCGCTGTTGAGATCCAGTTCGATGTAACCCACTCGTGCACCC
AACTGATCTTCAGCATCTTTTACTTTCACCAGCGTTTCTGGGTGAGCAAAAACAGGAAGGCAAAATGCCG
CAAAAAAGGGAATAAGGGCGACACGGAAATGTTGAATACTCATACTCTTCCTTTTTCAATATTATTGAAG
CATTTATCAGGGTTATTGTCTCATGAGCGGATACATATTTGAATGTATTTAGAAAAATAAACAAATAGGG
GTTCCGCGCACATTTCCCCGAAAAGTGCCACCTAAATTGTAAGCGTTAATATTTTGTTAAAATTCGCGTT
AAATTTTTGTTAAATCAGCTCATTTTTTAACCAATAGGCCGAAATCGGCAAAATCCCTTATAAATCAAAA
GAATAGACCGAGATAGGGTTGAGTGGCCGCTACAGGGCGCTCCCATTCGCCATTCAGGCTGCGCAACTGT
TGGGAAGGGCGTTTCGGTGCGGGCCTCTTCGCTATTACGCCAGCTGGCGAAAGGGGGATGTGCTGCAAGG
CGATTAAGTTGGGTAACGCCAGGGTTTTCCCAGTCACGACGTTGTAAAACGACGGCCAGTGAGCGCGACG
TAATACGACTCACTATAGGGCGAATTGGCGGAAGGCCGTCAAGGCCACGTGTCTTGTCCAGAGCTCGATA
TCGAATTAATTC
Features (pLannotate 1.2.2; 10 found; start..end, strand, type, name):
      1..241     +  promoter       U6 promoter: RNA polymerase III promoter for human U6 snRNA
    270..345     +  misc_RNA       gRNA scaffold: guide RNA scaffold for the Streptococcus pyogenes CRISPR/Cas9 system
    392..439     -  CDS            lacI (fragment): lac repressor; lacI; The lac repressor binds to the lac operator to inhibit transcription in E. coli. This inhibition can be relieved by adding lactose or isopropyl-β-D-thiogalactopyranoside (IPTG).
    476..516     -  rep_origin     RSF ori (fragment): Plasmids containing the RSF 1030 origin of replication can be propagated in E. coli cells that contain additional plasmids with compatible origins.
    594..1182    -  rep_origin     ori: high-copy-number ColE1/pMB1/pBR322/pUC origin of replication
   1353..2213    -  CDS            AmpR: β-lactamase; bla; confers resistance to ampicillin, carbenicillin, and related antibiotics
   2214..2318    -  promoter       AmpR promoter: bla
   2344..2475    -  rep_origin     M13 ori (fragment): M13 bacteriophage origin of replication; arrow indicates direction of (+) strand synthesis
   2496..2652    -  CDS            lacZα (fragment): LacZα fragment of β-galactosidase; lacZ fragment
   2661..2679    +  promoter       T7 promoter: promoter for bacteriophage T7 RNA polymerase
