[The description below was written by a language model from this plasmid's Addgene catalogue record and pLannotate feature annotations shown in this document.]
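Description:
gh183 is a small mammalian guide RNA expression plasmid built on the EPB104 backbone, carrying a single CRISPR guide directed against human CERCAM (also known as CEECAM1 or GLT25D3). It belongs to a validated gRNA collection covering the human glycosyltransferase genes. The sequenced record is about 2.7 kb. In bacteria it is maintained at high copy through a ColE1/pUC-type origin and selected with ampicillin via the β-lactamase gene and its native promoter.

The payload is a compact RNA polymerase III transcription unit. A human U6 snRNA promoter sits immediately upstream of a short unannotated gap, which corresponds in position to the 20-nucleotide CERCAM-targeting spacer. This is followed by the Streptococcus pyogenes Cas9 guide RNA scaffold. Transcription from U6 therefore yields a complete single guide RNA that can direct SpCas9 to the CERCAM locus. The plasmid encodes no Cas9, no mammalian selection marker and no reporter, so the nuclease has to be supplied separately, for example from a co-transfected plasmid or a Cas9-expressing cell line. The insert was introduced by restriction cloning, but the sites used are not recorded.

The remaining annotations are short fragments of lacI, an RSF origin, an M13 origin and lacZα. These appear to be remnants of the parental cloning vector rather than functional elements. A T7 promoter lies just upstream of the U6 cassette on the circular map, and the listed sequencing primer probably anneals in this region. The typical use is transient transfection into human cells to generate CERCAM knockouts or indels for glycosylation studies.
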