Addgene plasmid #106844: gh183
Purpose: expression of gRNA targeting CERCAM
Depositing lab: Eric-Paul Bennett. Depositing organization: University of Copenhagen. Publication: A validated gRNA library for CRISPR/Cas9 targeting of the human glycosyltransferase genome. Narimatsu Y, Joshi HJ, Zhang Y, Gomes C, Chen YH, Lorenzetti F, Furukawa S, Schjoldager K, Hansen L, Clausen H, Bennett EP, Wandall HH. Glycobiology. 2018 Jan 5. pii: 4791732. doi: 10.1093/glycob/cwx101. PubMed 29315387.
Backbone
  Vector backbone: EPB104
  Backbone manufacturer: Eric-Paul Bennett (Addgene plasmid # 68369)
  Backbone size w/o insert (bp): 2376
  Vector type: Mammalian Expression
Growth in bacteria
  Bacterial resistance: Ampicillin, 100 μg/mL
  Growth temperature: 37°C
  Growth strain: DH5alpha
  Copy number: High Copy
Gene/Insert
  Gene/Insert name: CERCAM
  gRNA/shRNA sequence: GTCTGCCCCTTCAGCCCGCA
  Species: H. sapiens (human)
  Entrez Gene: CERCAM (a.k.a. CEECAM1, GLT25D3, MGC149620, MGC149621)
  Cloning method: Restriction Enzyme; 5′ cloning site unknown (unknown if destroyed); 3′ cloning site unknown (unknown if destroyed)
  Sequencing primers: 5′ T7NP
Terms and licenses: Academic/Nonprofit Terms; Industry Terms: Not Available to Industry
How to cite: gh183 was a gift from Eric-Paul Bennett (Addgene plasmid # 106844 ; http://n2t.net/addgene:106844 ; RRID:Addgene_106844)
